>Addgene plasmid #122541 | pBT3019 | addgene full sequence | sequence record 238135 | Addgene NGS Result
ATGACCATGATTACGCCAAGCTTCCTTCCAAGTTATTGACAAGTATTAACTGCACTTCTCATAAAAATTT
TTCAAATAGATCTATTTAGTCTGGAATAGGAATACTTTTGGCAATTTTCTTGAGAATCATAGAAGACGAA
TTTCTGAACTGCTCTTTGTGAAGCCACGCCCATATATTGGCATTTTTGTATCCAATTTTTTGTAGAGTAC
CTGAATCATTGTCACTACATCTGCTAAACAATATATGGAAGTTCTATGAGAGGTGAAAGGTAAATCATAT
AACAACTGTAATAACATAGAAATGATTGTAGTATATTTCCAATTAGGCTGAGTTGATCTTATTGAAGAGT
TTGAATCATAGCAATTTTTTCCTCTTTTAGTATTTTTCAAAACAAATTTTCACAATGTTAGATGTAGTAT
TTAGCATTAAGGCATCTGTAATCTCCCAGAAATGTTTTGGGAATAAAACCCTTTGACTCTTTGGTCCTTT
TTTGCTCCAAATAATATCTGATTTTAACCCGTTCTGATCTACTTTTTACCTTTCGATCGTCACATCCGCG
TACACGTTTCTCTTGCTCTCAATTGCTTATCTTTATGGCCTTTTCCCCCACTTTTTGTCGACTATCATGC
GGACGTGGCTTCCTTGCTCCCTCCCGGTTTTTTTGAAAACACTTGTGAATTTATTTTTTGTGGTCAAAAT
TACGAAACATTTGAATTCTCAATCTATTTATAGACCGGGTGTGGTATGTTATGCCATGTTTTTGTCATTG
CCAAATGAACATCGATATTTTAATTTTCTGAACTTACCGTACCCCCTGCGTTACTATTTTATTTTTAATT
TGTATAATTTCATTGCTATAATTTGTTGTCCTTGAAACATTGAAGATATCGAAGAAATAATGACAAAAAT
CAGATAGAACAATTTTTCCTACTCATCAACTCACATTTTTCTATTTTCTCTTGTGCGAAAAAAATAGTAT
ATTGGGAATATTTATAGTATTGCAACTTTTCTCTTAGTTCGCAGAGTTGCAATACTACTAGATCCCTAAT
AGAGGAAATATGGTGACCAGCTTTTTGCAATTGGAAAGTTGGGAAAAAAGTATATATATTAATAGACTTA
CATTCTTGTAGTTCGTAGAATTTTTCAGGAAATCTGACACGCAAGACTTTTTCAAAAAGTTTTTTTTTTT
AATTTGGCAATCTGCCAAAACGTTTACTGAACATTTTGAAAACATCTACCAGTACCTTTAACACAACGAA
AAATTGTTCTAAGCAATATTAACTGTGATAATTGATGTTAAGACCTGAAATTTAATCACAAATTTCACCT
GGAAATGACAGTAATCGGCTTCTAAATACTGTCGACACAAGTGCCATACCTAAGATTCCAATCCTATTAC
CATGTTTCCCAATTTCATTCTCTTTCGTATCTCTATTTCTCTTCTTTATTATCAATTACTTTTTATCAGT
TCTTCGTTTGCTTTAACATCAAGAGCACATAGCGCTCTCTCGTCTCTCTCTCATGCTCTTTTTGAACTTT
TACAAAAAACTATTTCCGGTTGTTTTGATTCTTGGAATTTGAAATAATTTTCAGTGATTAAATCTAGAGG
ATCCCCGGGATTGGCCAAAGGACCCAAAGGTATGTTTCGAATGATACTAACATAACATAGAACATTTTCA
GGAGGACCCTTGGCTAGCCTCGAGAGGCCTGGTACCATGGGCGGAAAAATGGTCTCCAAGGGAGAGGAGA
ACAACATGGCCATCATCAAGGAGTTCATGCGTTTCAAGGTCCGTATGGAGGGATCCGTCAACGGACACGA
GTTCGAGATCGAGGGAGAGGGAGAGGGACGTCCATACGAGGGATTCCAAACCGCCAAGCTCAAGGTCACC
AAGGTAAGTTTAAACATATATATACTAACTAACCCTGATTATTTAAATTTTCAGGGAGGACCACTCCCAT
TCGCCTGGGACATCCTCTCCCCACACTTCACCTACGGATCCAAGGCCTACGTCAAGCACCCAGCCGACAT
CCCAGACTACTTCAAGCTCTCCTTCCCAGAGGGATTCAAGTGGGAGCGTGTCATGAACTACGAGGACGGA
GGAGTCGTCACCGTCACCCAAGACTCCTCCCTCCAAGACGGAGAGTTCATCTACAAGGTAAGTTTAAACA
GTTCGGTACTAACTAACCATACATATTTAAATTTTCAGGTCAAGCTCCGTGGAACCAACTTCCCATCCGA
CGGACCAGTCATGCAAAAGAAGACCATGGGATGGGAGGCCTCCTCCGAGCGTATGTACCCAGAGGACGGA
GCCCTCAAGGGAAAGATCAAGATGCGTCTCAAGCTCAAGGTAAGTTTAAACATGATTTTACTAACTAACT
AATCTGATTTAAATTTTCAGGACGGAGGACACTACACCTCCGAGGTCAAGACCACCTACAAGGCCAAGAA
TCCAGTCCAACTCCCAGGAGCCTACATCGTCGACATCAAGCTCGACATCACCTCCCACAACGAGGACTAC
ACCATCGTCGAGCAATACGAGCGTGCCGAGGGACGTCACTCCACCGGAGGAATGGACGAACTCTACAAGC
TTAACGGTCCTAGGAGATCTGAATTCGGCGCCTCCAAGCTCTAAGAGCTCCGCATCGGCCGCTGTCATCA
GATCGCCATCTCGCGCCCGTGCCTCTGACTTCTAAGTCCAATTACTCTTCAACATCCCTACATGCTCTTT
CTCCCTGTGCTCCCACCCCCTATTTTTGTTATTATCAAAAAACTTCTCTTAATTTCTTTGTTTTTTAGCT
TCTTTTAAGTCACCTCTAACAATGAAATTGTGTAGATTCAAAAATAGAATTAATTCGTAATAAAAAGTCG
AAAAAAATTGTGCTCCCTCCCCCCATTAATAATAATTCTATCCCAAAATCTACACAATGTTCTGTGTACA
CTTCTTATGTTTTTTACTTCTGATAAATTTTTTTGAAACATCATAGAAAAAACCGCACACAAAATACCTT
ATCATATGTTACGTTTCAGTTTATGACCGCAATTTTTATTTCTTCGCACGTCTGGGCCTCTCATGACGTC
AAATCATGCTCATCGTGAAAAAGTTTTGGAGTATTTTTGGAATTTTTCAATCAAGTGAAAGTTTATGAAA
TTAATTTTCCTGCTTTTGCTTTTTGGGGTTTCCCCTATTGTTTGTCAAGATTTCGAGGACGGCGTTTTTC
TTGCTAAAATCACAAGTATTGATGAGCACGATGCAAGAAAGATCGGAAGAAGGTTTGGGTTTGAGGCTCA
GTGGAAGGTGAGTAGAAGTTGATAATTTGAAAGTGGAGTAGTGTCTATGGGGTTTTTGCCTTAAATGACA
GAATACATTCCCAATATACCAAACATAACTGTTTCTACTAGTCGGCCGTACGGGCCCTTTCGTCTCGCGC
GTTTCGGTGATGACGGTGAAAACCTCTGACACATGCAGCTCCCGGAGACGGTCACAGCTTGTCTGTAAGC
GGATGCCGGGAGCAGACAAGCCCGTCAGGGCGCGTCAGCGGGTGTTGGCGGGTGTCGGGGCTGGCTTAAC
TATGCGGCATCAGAGCAGATTGTACTGAGAGTGCACCATATGCGGTGTGAAATACCGCACAGATGCGTAA
GGAGAAAATACCGCATCAGGCGGCCTTAAGGGCCTCGTGATACGCCTATTTTTATAGGTTAATGTCATGA
TAATAATGGTTTCTTAGACGTCAGGTGGCACTTTTCGGGGAAATGTGCGCGGAACCCCTATTTGTTTATT
TTTCTAAATACATTCAAATATGTATCCGCTCATGAGACAATAACCCTGATAAATGCTTCAATAATATTGA
AAAAGGAAGAGTATGAGTATTCAACATTTCCGTGTCGCCCTTATTCCCTTTTTTGCGGCATTTTGCCTTC
CTGTTTTTGCTCACCCAGAAACGCTGGTGAAAGTAAAAGATGCTGAAGATCAGTTGGGTGCACGAGTGGG
TTACATCGAACTGGATCTCAACAGCGGTAAGATCCTTGAGAGTTTTCGCCCCGAAGAACGTTTTCCAATG
ATGAGCACTTTTAAAGTTCTGCTATGTGGCGCGGTATTATCCCGTATTGACGCCGGGCAAGAGCAACTCG
GTCGCCGCATACACTATTCTCAGAATGACTTGGTTGAGTACTCACCAGTCACAGAAAAGCATCTTACGGA
TGGCATGACAGTAAGAGAATTATGCAGTGCTGCCATAACCATGAGTGATAACACTGCGGCCAACTTACTT
CTGACAACGATCGGAGGACCGAAGGAGCTAACCGCTTTTTTGCACAACATGGGGGATCATGTAACTCGCC
TTGATCGTTGGGAACCGGAGCTGAATGAAGCCATACCAAACGACGAGCGTGACACCACGATGCCTGTAGC
AATGGCAACAACGTTGCGCAAACTATTAACTGGCGAACTACTTACTCTAGCTTCCCGGCAACAATTAATA
GACTGGATGGAGGCGGATAAAGTTGCAGGACCACTTCTGCGCTCGGCCCTTCCGGCTGGCTGGTTTATTG
CTGATAAATCTGGAGCCGGTGAGCGTGGGTCTCGCGGTATCATTGCAGCACTGGGGCCAGATGGTAAGCC
CTCCCGTATCGTAGTTATCTACACGACGGGGAGTCAGGCAACTATGGATGAACGAAATAGACAGATCGCT
GAGATAGGTGCCTCACTGATTAAGCATTGGTAACTGTCAGACCAAGTTTACTCATATATACTTTAGATTG
ATTTAAAACTTCATTTTTAATTTAAAAGGATCTAGGTGAAGATCCTTTTTGATAATCTCATGACCAAAAT
CCCTTAACGTGAGTTTTCGTTCCACTGAGCGTCAGACCCCGTAGAAAAGATCAAAGGATCTTCTTGAGAT
CCTTTTTTTCTGCGCGTAATCTGCTGCTTGCAAACAAAAAAACCACCGCTACCAGCGGTGGTTTGTTTGC
CGGATCAAGAGCTACCAACTCTTTTTCCGAAGGTAACTGGCTTCAGCAGAGCGCAGATACCAAATACTGT
TCTTCTAGTGTAGCCGTAGTTAGGCCACCACTTCAAGAACTCTGTAGCACCGCCTACATACCTCGCTCTG
CTAATCCTGTTACCAGTGGCTGCTGCCAGTGGCGATAAGTCGTGTCTTACCGGGTTGGACTCAAGACGAT
AGTTACCGGATAAGGCGCAGCGGTCGGGCTGAACGGGGGGTTCGTGCACACAGCCCAGCTTGGAGCGAAC
GACCTACACCGAACTGAGATACCTACAGCGTGAGCTATGAGAAAGCGCCACGCTTCCCGAAGGGAGAAAG
GCGGACAGGTATCCGGTAAGCGGCAGGGTCGGAACAGGAGAGCGCACGAGGGAGCTTCCAGGGGGAAACG
CCTGGTATCTTTATAGTCCTGTCGGGTTTCGCCACCTCTGACTTGAGCGTCGATTTTTGTGATGCTCGTC
AGGGGGGCGGAGCCTATGGAAAAACGCCAGCAACGCGGCCTTTTTACGGTTCCTGGCCTTTTGCTGGCCT
TTTGCTCACATGTTCTTTCCTGCGTTATCCCCTGATTCTGTGGATAACCGTATTACCGCCTTTGAGTGAG
CTGATACCGCTCGCCGCAGCCGAACGACCGAGCGCAGCGAGTCAGTGAGCGAGGAAGCGGAAGAGCGCCC
AATACGCAAACCGCCTCTCCCCGCGCGTTGGCCGATTCATTAATGCAGCTGGCACGACAGGTTTCCCGAC
TGGAAAGCGGGCAGTGAGCGCAACGCAATTAATGTGAGTTAGCTCACTCATTAGGCACCCCAGGCTTTAC
ACTTTATGCTTCCGGCTCGTATGTTGTGTGGAATTGTGAGCGGATAACAATTTCACACAGGAAACAGCT
Features (pLannotate 1.2.2; 12 found; start..end, strand, type, name):
   1603..1619    -  misc_feature   MCS (fragment): pUC18/19 multiple cloning site
   1729..2589    +  CDS            mOrange2: mOrange2 is a basic (constitutively fluorescent) orange fluorescent protein published in 2008, derived from Discosoma sp.. It has high acid sensitivity.
   3145..3297    +  CDS            aex-5 (fragment): AEX5_CAEEL - Also known as kpc-3 From Caenorhabditis elegans.
   3424..3459    +  CDS            rop (fragment): Rop protein, which maintains plasmids at low copy number; rop
   3561..3660    +  misc_feature   bom (fragment): basis of mobility region from pBR322
   3758..3862    +  promoter       AmpR promoter: bla
   3863..4723    +  CDS            AmpR: β-lactamase; bla; confers resistance to ampicillin, carbenicillin, and related antibiotics
   4894..5482    +  rep_origin     ori: high-copy-number ColE1/pMB1/pBR322/pUC origin of replication
   5665..5757    +  CDS            lacI (fragment): lac repressor; lacI; The lac repressor binds to the lac operator to inhibit transcription in E. coli. This inhibition can be relieved by adding lactose or isopropyl-β-D-thiogalactopyranoside (IPTG).
   5770..5791    +  protein_bind   CAP binding site: CAP binding activates transcription in the presence of cAMP. E. coli catabolite activator protein
   5806..5836    +  promoter       lac promoter: promoter for the E. coli lac operon
   5844..5860    +  protein_bind   lac operator: The lac repressor binds to the lac operator to inhibit transcription in E. coli. This inhibition can be relieved by adding lactose or isopropyl-β-D-thiogalactopyranoside (IPTG). lac repressor encoded by lacI
