[The description below was written by a language model from this plasmid's Addgene catalogue record and pLannotate feature annotations shown in this document.]
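Description:
pBT3019 is a 5.9 kb C. elegans transgene plasmid built on the pPD49.26 backbone. The catalogue lists its vector type as bacterial expression, but the stated purpose and promoter show that the payload is meant to be expressed in the worm, with E. coli serving only for propagation. It is maintained in bacteria through a high-copy ColE1/pUC-type origin and selected with ampicillin via the bla (AmpR) gene and its own promoter. The annotation also picks up backbone remnants that have no evident role in the design: fragments of rop, the pBR322 bom region and lacI, a lac promoter/operator with its CAP binding site, and a piece of the pUC multiple cloning site.

The insert, assembled by Gibson cloning, places CemOrange2 under the nhx-2 promoter, which restricts expression to the intestine. CemOrange2 is a C. elegans codon-optimized version of the orange fluorescent protein mOrange2, a Discosoma-derived constitutive fluorophore. It carries a C-terminal SKL tripeptide, the classic type 1 peroxisomal targeting signal, so the fluorescent protein is imported into peroxisomes. The feature table detects the mOrange2 coding region but does not annotate the nhx-2 promoter, which presumably occupies the unannotated stretch upstream of it. A short match to C. elegans aex-5 lies downstream of the reporter; the record does not explain it, nor does it name a 3' UTR.

The construct serves as an orange peroxisome marker in intestinal cells of live worms. It belongs to a set of CemOrange2 fusions designed for multicolour subcellular imaging alongside other fluorophores.
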