Addgene plasmid #122541: pBT3019
Purpose: Expression of a C. elegan codon optimized florescent protein (CemOrange2) fused to a peroxisome target peptide (SKL) under the intestinal specific promoter nhx-2
Depositing lab: Gary Silverman. Depositing organization: Washington University in Saint Louis. Publication: CemOrange2 fusions facilitate multifluorophore subcellular imaging in C. elegans. Thomas BJ, Wight IE, Chou WYY, Moreno M, Dawson Z, Homayouni A, Huang H, Kim H, Jia H, Buland JR, Wambach JA, Cole FS, Pak SC, Silverman GA, Luke CJ. PLoS One. 2019 Mar 26;14(3):e0214257. doi: 10.1371/journal.pone.0214257. eCollection 2019. PubMed 30913273.
Backbone
  Vector backbone: pPD49.26
  Vector type: Bacterial Expression
Growth in bacteria
  Bacterial resistance: Ampicillin, 100 μg/mL
  Growth temperature: 37°C
  Growth strain: DH5alpha
  Copy number: High Copy
Gene/Insert
  Gene/Insert name: Pnhx-2_CemOrange2::SKL
  Species: C. elegans (nematode), Synthetic
  Promoter: Pnhx-2
  Tag / fusion protein: SKL (C terminal on insert)
  Cloning method: Gibson Cloning
Terms and licenses: Academic/Nonprofit Terms; Industry Terms: Not Available to Industry
How to cite: pBT3019 was a gift from Gary Silverman (Addgene plasmid # 122541 ; http://n2t.net/addgene:122541 ; RRID:Addgene_122541)
